Addgene plasmid #110065: pSCBe
Purpose: (Empty Backbone) Trc1O promoter express gene in Synechocystis 6803
Depositing lab: Devaki Bhaya. Depositing organization: Carnegie Institution for Science.
Backbone
  Vector backbone: pSCBe
  Backbone size (bp): 6633
  Vector type: Bacterial Expression
  Promoter: Trc1O
  Tag / fusion protein: 5' end FLAG tag; 3' end His tag
Growth in bacteria
  Bacterial resistance: Spectinomycin, 50 μg/mL
  Growth temperature: 37°C
  Growth strain: DH5alpha
  Copy number: Unknown
Gene/Insert
  Cloning method: Restriction Enzyme
  Sequencing primers: 5′ GTAACGCGCTTGCTGCTTGG; 3′ GTTCATAGCGGTCTCGGGTTC
Terms and licenses: Academic/Nonprofit Terms; Industry Terms: Not Available to Industry
How to cite: pSCBe was a gift from Devaki Bhaya (Addgene plasmid # 110065 ; http://n2t.net/addgene:110065 ; RRID:Addgene_110065)
