[The description below was written by a language model from this plasmid's Addgene catalogue record and pLannotate feature annotations shown in this document.]
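Description:
pSCBe is an empty bacterial expression backbone of about 6.6 kb, designed for expressing a gene of interest in the cyanobacterium Synechocystis sp. PCC 6803 from the Trc1O promoter. It is maintained in E. coli through a ColE1/pMB1-type origin accompanied by the rop gene, which moderates copy number, and the pBR322 bom (basis of mobility) region, which allows the plasmid to be mobilised by conjugation when transfer functions are supplied in trans. The catalogue lists copy number as unknown. Selection is with spectinomycin, conferred by an aadA aminoglycoside adenylyltransferase gene that also gives streptomycin resistance. The short gentamicin acetyltransferase and integrase fragments annotated beside it are probably remnants of the integron-type cassette the marker came from, not functional genes.

The expression cassette is compact. A trc promoter (a trp/lac UV5 hybrid) is followed by a single lac operator, consistent with the "1O" designation. Next come a FLAG epitope sequence (annotated as a fragment of 3xFLAG), a short interval that presumably holds the cloning sites, and a 6xHis tag, with the rrnB T1 and T7Te terminators closing the unit. A coding sequence inserted in frame by restriction cloning would therefore carry an N-terminal FLAG tag and a C-terminal His tag for detection and affinity purification. No lacI gene is annotated, so repression at the operator would depend on repressor supplied by the host.

Roughly the first half of the sequence carries no annotated features. The record does not state how the plasmid is maintained in Synechocystis, whether by a cyanobacterial replicon or by homologous integration.
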