Features (pLannotate 1.2.2; 13 found; start..end, strand, type, name):
   3401..3781    -  CDS            YPB1_ECOLX: Protein predicted: Swiss-Prot protein existence level 4. From Escherichia coli.
   3798..3989    +  CDS            rop: Rop protein, which maintains plasmids at low copy number; rop
   4091..4231    +  misc_feature   bom: basis of mobility region from pBR322
   4417..5005    -  rep_origin     ori: high-copy-number ColE1/pMB1/pBR322/pUC origin of replication
   5285..6072    -  CDS            SmR (fragment): aminoglycoside adenylyltransferase (Murphy, 1985); aadA; confers resistance to spectinomycin and streptomycin
   6083..6139    -  CDS            GmR (fragment): gentamycin acetyltransferase; aacC1; confers resistance to gentamycin
   6225..6290    +  CDS            int (fragment): INT2_ECOLX - Protein inferred from homology: Swiss-Prot protein existence level 3. Putative integrase believed to be involved in the insertion of antibiotic resistance genes into plasmids and transposons. From Escherichia coli.
   6294..6323    +  promoter       trc promoter: strong E. coli promoter; hybrid between the trp and lac UV5 promoters
   6331..6347    +  protein_bind   lac operator: The lac repressor binds to the lac operator to inhibit transcription in E. coli. This inhibition can be relieved by adding lactose or isopropyl-β-D-thiogalactopyranoside (IPTG). lac repressor encoded by lacI
   6385..6405    +  CDS            3xFLAG (fragment): three tandem FLAG® epitope tags
   6473..6490    +  CDS            6xHis: 6xHis affinity tag
   6508..6579    +  terminator     rrnB T1 terminator: transcription terminator T1 from the E. coli rrnB gene
   6595..6622    +  terminator     T7Te terminator: phage T7 early transcription terminator
>Addgene plasmid #110065 | pSCBe | addgene full sequence | sequence record 210557 | Addgene NGS Result
AAACAGCGTGACAGCGACCGATCTAATCCGTTACAATTCTGGCAATAGTCCAAGATTTCCAACAAAAAAA
AGCTTTTCAGGAGGGAATTAAGATTGCTGCAGTAAAAAACGTAAGAAGTTTAGTTGACGCTAAAAAACTT
ACCTACAGACAATAACCCGGCCCAAAAAGCCAACAAAATACTTCAAAAATATTGTCTCTACTGTAGCTCT
AAAAATTCCCAAAAGAAAAGCGGTCAACTCTTGAACCCGAGACCGCTATGAACAATTATAGTCTTTCCCA
CCAAAATTCTCAAGCCTTAGCCCATCAGCATTTCAACGGATGGCAAGGGTCAAAAAATGACCCAAAAATA
CGGTCAGAATTTGTAGAAGATTCGGCGATCGCCCCTGACGTATTCCGGGCCAACGTGGAGATTGTGCCGG
ATCTTGAGATAGACCCCATCACCAAGGAAGTCTTGGCAACGCCGATCGCCGATGCCCTGGGGCGAAAATT
TACCCGCTTTGGACATCAAGCCAAGGAAGACAGGCAGGCCGCCATTTTCCGGTCTGAGAATGGGAACGTA
TGGCAGGTAAAAATCTTTGGTGAAGACAAGACGGGCAAGCGGTCAGGGCAGTATCTAGCACCGACAGGCA
TAGGGGACGTGCCCTATCTGCCAACAATTCCCCGCCGGATCATTTTGGCGATCGCCGAAAAGCATGGGGT
CAAACCACCGGAAGATGGTCAAGATTTTTGGCCCTGGTTTGTGGATCATCCTGAGATTCCCTTGATTGTG
ACGGAAGGGGGGAAGAAAGCTTTAGCCGCCATCAGCCAAGGTTACGTGGCCCTGAGTCTCTATGGCTGTT
TATGTGGCAACGATGGTCTAACCATCAAACCGTCATTATTGCCCTATGTGCAGGGGCGAGAAGTAGCGAT
CGCCTATGACCAGGATGCAAAGGGTAGCAAGGGACGAAAGGCAGTCTTTAAGGGCACAAAACGGCTGGCT
CGTAACCTGACCTATCACGCTAAGGCAACGGTCAAGATCTGCCAATGGAACGGGGAAGACGGCAAGGGCA
TTGATGACTTGATCGCCAATAACCCTGCTAAATTTCACCGGGCGATCGCTCGGGGCATCAGCCTAGAACA
GTTCCAAAACAAGCCGTATGCTGACCTATCCCAATGGGTGAATCAAACCCGGCACGAAAGATACCTAAGC
AACATTAATGCCCCTACCACCGCCAAAATAATCGGGATTAAATCAGCCAAGGGCACGGGAAAGACGGAAG
CGATCTCAAAAATGGTGGAGCAACGGCGAGAAGATTTTCGCCGGACTTATCCACTCACTCACCGAATTCA
ACTAGGCATTGCCCTATCCGGCCGGTTTGGTGTGGACTACATCAGAGATTTGTCCGAGAGCGACACTAAT
GGGGCCTTAGGAATCGGATTGTGCATTGATAGCATCCTGAAACTTGACCCCGAAACATTCCGGGGCCATG
ACATCATCCTTGATGAATGCGAGCAATTGATATGGGAATTATTAGATAGTTCCCGGGGAAACCTGGGCAA
ACATAAACCAGCCATCTTGGCCCGCTTCCAAGAAATATTGATCGCCGCCGCTGATTCGGGGGGCAAGATT
ATTTTGTCTGATGCTGATTTGTCCCCGGTGACTATCAAGTATGTCCAAGACTTAATCGGTGGTAAGGCAG
AATGCTATATTGTCGTTAACACGTTTAAGCCAGTGCAGGATAAGCGTAATTTGATTGTTTATAATTCCCC
GGAAGATTTGCTTACTTCCGCTATTAATACTGTTGCTAATGGTAAAAAAATACAGATTTGCACCGGGGCA
CAAAAAGCACAGTCTATCTATTCAACAACTAACCTAGGGGACTTATTCAAAATGTTATTCCCTGATAAGT
CAGTAGGGGTCTTAGATGCCCATACAGTAAGCGATAAGACTAACCCTGCCTATGGCTGTATGGATAACTT
AGATAGATATTTAGAAGACAAGGATATTGTCATCACGTCCCCGGTAATAGAGACGGGAATCAGCATTGAT
AAGCCCTATTTTGATGAAGTCTATGGATTCGGACAGGGAACACAAACAGTAGAGCAATTCTGCCAAGGAT
TAGAAAGGTATCGTCCCGATGTGGATCGCCATGTTTGGATTCGCAATCGTGCCCCTAATAATTGTTTTAT
TGCTGGCGGGGAAACTAACCCTCGCTATATCCTTAATGTGGAGAATAAGAAAGCCAAGGCTACTATCGGG
GCATTGAATACAGCCGACAATTTAACCCTGTTTGATGATGAGAAGCCAGAGCATCTTAAAACCTGGGCTA
TTATGGCGGCTCTGCACAATCAAGGGAAGAAAAGCTTAAAATCAACTACTCTTGAAAAATTAGGGGAAGA
AGGGTACACACAGAAAGAACCTGACCCAGATATGGTCACCGGGGCGGAAGACGTAGCTGATCGCATTAAA
GCTATCCGTGACCATAACTATGGAAAGGAAACCACGGCGATCGCCGAGAGCCTTAATCCCGATGACTTCA
CCTATGAAAGTTTGAAGCGGAAGCAAGTTAAGACGGAAGCGGAACGATATCAAGAGCGGAAGGGAGATCT
TTGCCGTGCCCTGGCTACCGATGACATAACCCCAGAAGATGTGGAGAAATGTGATCAAGGATGGCTGGCC
CAATTGACCCTGCATTATTACTTCACCACCGGTGCAGAATTTTTACAGGCAAGGGACAGCCAAAGGCTCC
AAAATTTGGCCGGGGAAGATGGAAAGGTTTGTGCCAAGGATGCTAGCCGGAAGACTCTCACCGTCCCCGT
TCACTTCCTTAAAGTATTGGGCTTTGAAAGATTCCTTACCGGGATAGGGGAATTTTCCAAGGATTCCCTA
GCCAATTGGTTTGAGAAGACTATCCTGCCCAACAAGGCAGAAATTAAGCAGGCCTTGGGCATCACGATCA
ACCCTGACAAAGGGGCGATCGCCTTCGTGCAATCTGTCTTGAAAAAAATGGGTTTACATCTTGAGTATCT
GGGCCGGTTTGGGGAACGGGGCAATACTAAGCGACATTATGGCCCCGCCAATATTGACCCCGATGGGCGA
TCGGCTATTTTTTCCCGGTGGTTTGAGCGGGATTCTATTTTGTATCACTCTGATACCGTATCCACTGAAT
CCTTATTAATTAATCAAGCCTAGGAACTGGATACCAAAAACAGGGAGTTATGATGGGAATATAATCCCGT
TAACAGGCTAAACCCATGCAGGCAAACCAACCCTTGGCAGAACATATCCATCGCGTCCGCCATCTCCAGC
AGCCGCACGCGGCGCATCTCGGGCAGCGTTGGGTCCTGGCCACGGGTGCGCATGATCGTGCTCCTGTCGT
TGAGGACCCGGCTAGGCTGGCGGGGTTGCCTTACTGGTTAGCAGAATGAATCACCGATACGCGAGCGAAC
GTGAAGCGACTGCTGCTGCAAAACGTCTGCGACCTGAGCAACAACATGAATGGTCTTCGGTTTCCGTGTT
TCGTAAAGTCTGGAAACGCGGAAGTCAGCGCCCTGCACCATTATGTTCCGGATCTGCATCGCAGGATGCT
GCTGGCTACCCTGTGGAACACCTACATCTGTATTAACGAAGCGCTGGCATTGACCCTGAGTGATTTTTCT
CTGGTCCCGCCGCATCCATACCGCCAGTTGTTTACCCTCACAACGTTCCAGTAACCGGGCATGTTCATCA
TCAGTAACCCGTATCGTGAGCATCCTCTCTCGTTTCATCGGTATCATTACCCCCATGAACAGAAATCCCC
CTTACACGGAGGCATCAGTGACCAAACAGGAAAAAACCGCCCTTAACATGGCCCGCTTTATCAGAAGCCA
GACATTAACGCTTCTGGAGAAACTCAACGAGCTGGACGCGGATGAACAGGCAGACATCTGTGAATCGCTT
CACGACCACGCTGATGAGCTTTACCGCAGCTGCCTCGCGCGTTTCGGTGATGACGGTGAAAACCTCTGAC
ACATGCAGCTCCCGGAGACGGTCACAGCTTGTCTGTAAGCGGATGCCGGGAGCAGACAAGCCCGTCAGGG
CGCGTCAGCGGGTGTTGGCGGGTGTCGGGGCGCAGCCATGACCCAGTCACGTAGCGATAGCGGAGTGTAT
ACTGGCTTAACTATGCGGCATCAGAGCAGATTGTACTGAGAGTGCACCATATGCGGTGTGAAATACCGCA
CAGATGCGTAAGGAGAAAATACCGCATCAGGCGCTCTTCCGCTTCCTCGCTCACTGACTCGCTGCGCTCG
GTCGTTCGGCTGCGGCGAGCGGTATCAGCTCACTCAAAGGCGGTAATACGGTTATCCACAGAATCAGGGG
ATAACGCAGGAAAGAACATGTGAGCAAAAGGCCAGCAAAAGGCCAGGAACCGTAAAAAGGCCGCGTTGCT
GGCGTTTTTCCATAGGCTCCGCCCCCCTGACGAGCATCACAAAAATCGACGCTCAAGTCAGAGGTGGCGA
AACCCGACAGGACTATAAAGATACCAGGCGTTTCCCCCTGGAAGCTCCCTCGTGCGCTCTCCTGTTCCGA
CCCTGCCGCTTACCGGATACCTGTCCGCCTTTCTCCCTTCGGGAAGCGTGGCGCTTTCTCATAGCTCACG
CTGTAGGTATCTCAGTTCGGTGTAGGTCGTTCGCTCCAAGCTGGGCTGTGTGCACGAACCCCCCGTTCAG
CCCGACCGCTGCGCCTTATCCGGTAACTATCGTCTTGAGTCCAACCCGGTAAGACACGACTTATCGCCAC
TGGCAGCAGCCACTGGTAACAGGATTAGCAGAGCGAGGTATGTAGGCGGTGCTACAGAGTTCTTGAAGTG
GTGGCCTAACTACGGCTACACTAGAAGGACAGTATTTGGTATCTGCGCTCTGCTGAAGCCAGTTACCTTC
GGAAAAAGAGTTGGTAGCTCTTGATCCGGCAAACAAACCACCGCTGGTAGCGGTGGTTTTTTTGTTTGCA
AGCAGCAGATTACGCGCAGAAAAAAAGGATCTCAAGAAGATCCTTTGATCTTTTCTACGGGGTCTGACGC
TCAGTGGAACGAAAACTCACGTTAAGGGATTTTGGTCATGAGATTATCAAAAAGGATCTTCACCTAGATC
CTTTTAAATTAAAAATGAAGTTTTAAATCAATCTAAAGTATATATGAGTAAACTTGGTCTGACAGACTTG
ACCTGATAGTTTGGCTGTGAGCAATTATGTGCTTAGTGCATCTAACGCTTGAGTTAAGCCGCGCCGCGAA
GCGGCGTCGGCTTGAACGAATTTCTAGCTAGACATTATTTGCCGACTACCTTGGTGATCTCGCCTTTCAC
GTAGTGGACAAATTCTTCCAACTGATCTGCGCGCGAGGCCAAGCGATCTTCTTCTTGTCCAAGATAAGCC
TGTCTAGCTTCAAGTATGACGGGCTGATACTGGGCCGGCAGGCGCTCCATTGCCCAGTCGGCAGCGACAT
CCTTCGGCGCGATTTTGCCGGTTACTGCGCTGTACCAAATGCGGGACAACGTAAGCACTACATTTCGCTC
ATCGCCAGCCCAGTCGGGCGGCGAGTTCCATAGCGTTAAGGTTTCATTTAGCGCCTCAAATAGATCCTGT
TCAGGAACCGGATCAAAGAGTTCCTCCGCCGCTGGACCTACCAAGGCAACGCTATGTTCTCTTGCTTTTG
TCAGCAAGATAGCCAGATCAATGTCGATCGTGGCTGGCTCGAAGATACCTGCAAGAATGTCATTGCGCTG
CCATTCTCCAAATTGCAGTTCGCGCTTAGCTGGATAACGCCACGGAATGATGTCGTCGTGCACAACAATG
GTGACTTCTACAGCGCGGAGAATCTCGCTCTCTCCAGGGGAAGCCGAAGTTTCCAAAAGGTCGTTGATCA
AAGCTCGCCGCGTTGTTTCATCAAGCCTTACGGTCACCGTAACCAGCAAATCAATATCACTGTGTGGCTT
CAGGCCGCCATCCACTGCGGAGCCGTACAAATGTACGGCCAGCAACGTCGGTTCGAGATGGCGCTCGATG
ACGCCAACTACCTCTGATAGTTGAGTCGATACTTCGGCGATCACCGCTTCCCCCATGATGTTTAACTTTG
TTTTAGGGCGACTGCCCTGCTGCGTAACATCGTTGCTGCTCCATAACATCAAACATCGACCCACGGCGTA
ACGCGCTTGCTGCTTGGATGCCCGAGGCATAGACTGTACCCCAAAAAAACAGTCATAACAAGCCATGAAA
ACCGCCACTGCGCCGTTACCACCGCTGCGTTCGGTCAAGGTTCTGGACCAGTTGCGTGACGCGTTGACAA
TTAATCATCCGGCTCGTATAATGTGTGGAATTGTGAGCGGATAACAATTTCACACATTCTAGAGAAAGAG
GAGAAATACTAGATGGACTACAAAGACGATGACGACAAGCTTGCGGCCGCCGCGGCATCGATAGATCTGA
GCTCGGTACCAGTCGACTCGAGAGGATCCCGGCACCATCACCATCACCATTAACTAGTGCCAGGCATCAA
ATAAAACGAAAGGCTCAGTCGAAAGACTGGGCCTTTCGTTTTATCTGTTGTTTGTCGGTGAACGCTCTCT
ACTAGAGTCACACTGGCTCACCTTCGGGTGGGCCTTTCTGCGTTTATAT
